Addgene plasmid #66803: pSLIK-IDH1-R132H-FLAG
Purpose: Tet-inducible expression of mutant IDH1 in mammalian cells, 3rd generation lentiviral vector
Depositing lab: Christian Metallo. Depositing organization: University of California, San Diego (UCSD). Publication: Tracing compartmentalized NADPH metabolism in the cytosol and mitochondria of mammalian cells. Lewis CA, Parker SJ, Fiske BP, McCloskey D, Gui DY, Green CR, Vokes NI, Feist AM, Vander Heiden MG, Metallo CM. Mol Cell. 2014 Jul 17;55(2):253-63. doi: 10.1016/j.molcel.2014.05.008. Epub 2014 May 29. PubMed 24882210.
Backbone
  Vector backbone: pSLIK-hygro
  Backbone manufacturer: Ian Frasier, Addgene Plasmid #25737
  Backbone size w/o insert (bp): 13918
  Vector type: Mammalian Expression, Lentiviral
  Selectable markers: Hygromycin
Growth in bacteria
  Bacterial resistance: Ampicillin, 100 μg/mL
  Growth temperature: 37°C
  Growth strain: Stbl3
  Copy number: Unknown
Gene/Insert
  Gene/Insert name: IDH1 (alt name: isocitrate dehydrogenase)
  Species: H. sapiens (human)
  Insert size (bp): 1357
  Mutation: R132H
  GenBank ID: NM_005896.3
  Entrez Gene: IDH1 (a.k.a. HEL-216, HEL-S-26, IDCD, IDH, IDP, IDPC, PICD)
  Promoter: CMV
  Tag / fusion protein: 3xFLAG (C terminal on insert)
  Cloning method: Gateway Cloning
  Sequencing primers: 5′ CMV-F; 3′ huB-Cpro-R
Resource information
  A portion of this plasmid was derived from a plasmid made by: Insert gene obtained from Patrick Ward and Craig Thompson in the form of pLPCX-IDH1-R132H
Terms and licenses: Academic/Nonprofit Terms; Industry Terms: Not Available to Industry
Depositor comments: The depositor states that this plasmid behaves correctly based on on 2HG production (i.e. the metabolic activity of the enzyme).
How to cite: pSLIK-IDH1-R132H-FLAG was a gift from Christian Metallo (Addgene plasmid # 66803 ; http://n2t.net/addgene:66803 ; RRID:Addgene_66803)
