[The description below was written by a language model from this plasmid's Addgene catalogue record and pLannotate feature annotations shown in this document.]
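Description:
pSLIK-IDH1-R132H-FLAG is a third-generation HIV-1-based lentiviral vector, built on the pSLIK-hygro backbone, for doxycycline-inducible expression of mutant human isocitrate dehydrogenase 1 in mammalian cells. In bacteria it is maintained through a high-copy ColE1/pUC-type origin with ampicillin resistance, and an f1 origin is also present. The viral genome is transcribed from a CMV enhancer/promoter fused to a truncated 5' LTR, which makes packaging Tat-independent. It carries the Ψ packaging signal, RRE, cPPT/CTS, a WPRE and a truncated 3' LTR followed by a bGH polyadenylation signal. Outside the LTRs, the backbone also contains an SV40/EM7-driven bleomycin/Zeocin resistance cassette, which would not be transferred with the virus.

The payload sits between attB1 and attB2 sites left by Gateway recombination. It consists of a tight TRE promoter (seven tet operators upstream of a minimal CMV promoter) driving the IDH1 coding sequence with the R132H substitution and a C-terminal 3xFLAG tag. The catalogue lists the promoter as CMV, but the feature table shows that the insert is controlled by this Tet-responsive element rather than a constitutive CMV promoter. Downstream, a human ubiquitin C promoter constitutively expresses the rtTA3 reverse transactivator. An EMCV IRES links rtTA3 to a hygromycin resistance gene, so a single integrated provirus supplies the inducible gene, its activator and the mammalian selection marker.

R132H is a neomorphic mutation that causes IDH1 to produce 2-hydroxyglutarate, and the depositor reports that the plasmid behaves as expected by this readout. The associated work used the construct in studies tracing compartment-specific NADPH metabolism in the cytosol and mitochondria.
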