Features (pLannotate 1.2.2; 42 found; start..end, strand, type, name):
    182..770     -  rep_origin     ori: high-copy-number ColE1/pMB1/pBR322/pUC origin of replication
    941..1801    -  CDS            AmpR: β-lactamase; bla; confers resistance to ampicillin, carbenicillin, and related antibiotics
   1802..1906    -  promoter       AmpR promoter: bla
   1965..2017    -  misc_feature   bom (fragment): basis of mobility region from pBR322
   2172..2551    +  enhancer       CMV enhancer: human cytomegalovirus immediate early enhancer
   2552..2751    +  promoter       CMV promoter: human cytomegalovirus (CMV) immediate early promoter
   2769..2949    +  LTR            5' LTR (truncated): truncated 5' long terminal repeat (LTR) from HIV-1
   2996..3121    +  misc_feature   HIV-1 Ψ: packaging signal of human immunodeficiency virus type 1
   3105..3468    +  CDS            HIV-1 gag (fragment): gag protein from human immunodeficiency virus 1; gag
   3614..3847    +  misc_feature   RRE: The Rev response element (RRE) of HIV-1 allows for Rev-dependent mRNA export from the nucleus to the cytoplasm.
   4224..4324    +  CDS            Rev (fragment): human immunodeficiency virus 1 (HIV-1) Rev protein; rev; enhances nuclear export of unspliced and incompletely spliced viral mRNAs
   4374..4491    +  misc_feature   cPPT/CTS: central polypurine tract and central termination sequence of HIV-1
   4548..4572    +  protein_bind   attB1: mutant version of attB; recombination site for the Gateway® BP reaction BP Clonase™
   4604..4918    +  promoter       tight TRE promoter: Tet-responsive promoter PTight, consisting of seven tet operator sequences followed by the minimal CMV promoter
   4931..6172    +  CDS            IDH1: IDHC_HUMAN - Also known as PICD. Experimental evidence at protein level: Swiss-Prot protein existence level 1. From Homo sapiens (Human).
   6194..6259    +  CDS            3xFLAG: three tandem FLAG® epitope tags, followed by an enterokinase cleavage site
   6280..6304    -  protein_bind   attB2: mutant version of attB; recombination site for the Gateway® BP reaction BP Clonase™
   6354..7565    +  promoter       UbC promoter: human ubiquitin C promoter
   7630..7682    +  misc_feature   MCS (fragment): multiple cloning site
   7690..8387    +  CDS            rtTA3 (fragment): reverse tetracycline transactivator 3 activates expression from Tet-responsive promoters in the presence of doxycycline
   8317..8427    +  CDS            VP48: 3 tandem repeats of the minimal activation domain of herpes simplex virus VP16 (Cheng et al., 2013)
   8585..9047    +  misc_feature   IRES: internal ribosome entry site (IRES) of the encephalomyocarditis virus (EMCV)
   9105..10125   +  CDS            HygR (fragment): aminoglycoside phosphotransferase from E. coli; aph(4)-Ia; confers resistance to hygromycin
  10143..10421   +  CDS            yokD (fragment): YOKD_BACSU - Experimental evidence at protein level: Swiss-Prot protein existence level 1. May contribute to antibiotic resistance. From Bacillus subtilis (strain 168).
  10451..10534   +  CDS            large T antigen (fragment): large T antigen from SV40 (simian virus 40)
  10568..10591   +  misc_feature   MCS (fragment): pBluescript multiple cloning site
  10591..11179   +  misc_feature   WPRE: woodchuck hepatitis virus posttranscriptional regulatory element
  11180..11199   +  misc_feature   MCS (fragment): pBluescript multiple cloning site
  11201..11701   +  CDS            nef (fragment): NEF_HV1LA - Experimental evidence at protein level: Swiss-Prot protein existence level 1. Extracellular Nef protein targets CD4(+) T-lymphocytes for apoptosis by interacting with CXCR4 surface receptors. From Human immunodeficiency virus type 1 group M subtype B (isolate Lai) (HIV-1).
  11708..11888   +  LTR            5' LTR (truncated): truncated 5' long terminal repeat (LTR) from HIV-1
  11920..12144   +  polyA_signal   bGH poly(A) signal: bovine growth hormone polyadenylation signal
  12148..12169   +  promoter       SV40 promoter (fragment): SV40 enhancer and early promoter
  12190..12618   +  rep_origin     f1 ori (sequence partly withheld): f1 bacteriophage origin of replication; arrow indicates direction of (+) strand synthesis
  12632..12961   +  promoter       SV40 promoter: SV40 enhancer and early promoter
  13009..13056   +  promoter       EM7 promoter: synthetic bacterial promoter&nbsp
  13075..13449   +  CDS            BleoR: antibiotic-binding protein; Sh ble from Streptoalloteichus hindustanus; confers resistance to bleomycin, phleomycin, and Zeocin™
  13459..13584   +  CDS            ble (fragment): BLE_KLEPN - Experimental evidence at protein level: Swiss-Prot protein existence level 1. Binding protein with a strong affinity to the bleomycin family of antibiotics. Binds to CL990; an antimitotic-antibiotic compound. From Klebsiella pneumoniae.
  13579..13700   +  polyA_signal   SV40 poly(A) signal: SV40 polyadenylation signal
  13771..13793   -  protein_bind   lac operator (fragment): The lac repressor binds to the lac operator to inhibit transcription in E. coli. This inhibition can be relieved by adding lactose or isopropyl-β-D-thiogalactopyranoside (IPTG). lac repressor encoded by lacI
  13797..13827   -  promoter       lac promoter: promoter for the E. coli lac operon
  13842..13863   -  protein_bind   CAP binding site: CAP binding activates transcription in the presence of cAMP. E. coli catabolite activator protein
  13876..13968   -  CDS            lacI (fragment): lac repressor; lacI; The lac repressor binds to the lac operator to inhibit transcription in E. coli. This inhibition can be relieved by adding lactose or isopropyl-β-D-thiogalactopyranoside (IPTG).
>Addgene plasmid #66803 | pSLIK-IDH1-R132H-FLAG | addgene full sequence | sequence record 233142 | Addgene NGS Result
CTTCCGCTTCCTCGCTCACTGACTCGCTGCGCTCGGTCGTTCGGCTGCGGCGAGCGGTATCAGCTCACTC
AAAGGCGGTAATACGGTTATCCACAGAATCAGGGGATAACGCAGGAAAGAACATGTGAGCAAAAGGCCAG
CAAAAGGCCAGGAACCGTAAAAAGGCCGCGTTGCTGGCGTTTTTCCATAGGCTCCGCCCCCCTGACGAGC
ATCACAAAAATCGACGCTCAAGTCAGAGGTGGCGAAACCCGACAGGACTATAAAGATACCAGGCGTTTCC
CCCTGGAAGCTCCCTCGTGCGCTCTCCTGTTCCGACCCTGCCGCTTACCGGATACCTGTCCGCCTTTCTC
CCTTCGGGAAGCGTGGCGCTTTCTCATAGCTCACGCTGTAGGTATCTCAGTTCGGTGTAGGTCGTTCGCT
CCAAGCTGGGCTGTGTGCACGAACCCCCCGTTCAGCCCGACCGCTGCGCCTTATCCGGTAACTATCGTCT
TGAGTCCAACCCGGTAAGACACGACTTATCGCCACTGGCAGCAGCCACTGGTAACAGGATTAGCAGAGCG
AGGTATGTAGGCGGTGCTACAGAGTTCTTGAAGTGGTGGCCTAACTACGGCTACACTAGAAGAACAGTAT
TTGGTATCTGCGCTCTGCTGAAGCCAGTTACCTTCGGAAAAAGAGTTGGTAGCTCTTGATCCGGCAAACA
AACCACCGCTGGTAGCGGTGGTTTTTTTGTTTGCAAGCAGCAGATTACGCGCAGAAAAAAAGGATCTCAA
GAAGATCCTTTGATCTTTTCTACGGGGTCTGACGCTCAGTGGAACGAAAACTCACGTTAAGGGATTTTGG
TCATGAGATTATCAAAAAGGATCTTCACCTAGATCCTTTTAAATTAAAAATGAAGTTTTAAATCAATCTA
AAGTATATATGAGTAAACTTGGTCTGACAGTTACCAATGCTTAATCAGTGAGGCACCTATCTCAGCGATC
TGTCTATTTCGTTCATCCATAGTTGCCTGACTCCCCGTCGTGTAGATAACTACGATACGGGAGGGCTTAC
CATCTGGCCCCAGTGCTGCAATGATACCGCGAGACCCACGCTCACCGGCTCCAGATTTATCAGCAATAAA
CCAGCCAGCCGGAAGGGCCGAGCGCAGAAGTGGTCCTGCAACTTTATCCGCCTCCATCCAGTCTATTAAT
TGTTGCCGGGAAGCTAGAGTAAGTAGTTCGCCAGTTAATAGTTTGCGCAACGTTGTTGCCATTGCTACAG
GCATCGTGGTGTCACGCTCGTCGTTTGGTATGGCTTCATTCAGCTCCGGTTCCCAACGATCAAGGCGAGT
TACATGATCCCCCATGTTGTGCAAAAAAGCGGTTAGCTCCTTCGGTCCTCCGATCGTTGTCAGAAGTAAG
TTGGCCGCAGTGTTATCACTCATGGTTATGGCAGCACTGCATAATTCTCTTACTGTCATGCCATCCGTAA
GATGCTTTTCTGTGACTGGTGAGTACTCAACCAAGTCATTCTGAGAATAGTGTATGCGGCGACCGAGTTG
CTCTTGCCCGGCGTCAATACGGGATAATACCGCGCCACATAGCAGAACTTTAAAAGTGCTCATCATTGGA
AAACGTTCTTCGGGGCGAAAACTCTCAAGGATCTTACCGCTGTTGAGATCCAGTTCGATGTAACCCACTC
GTGCACCCAACTGATCTTCAGCATCTTTTACTTTCACCAGCGTTTCTGGGTGAGCAAAAACAGGAAGGCA
AAATGCCGCAAAAAAGGGAATAAGGGCGACACGGAAATGTTGAATACTCATACTCTTCCTTTTTCAATAT
TATTGAAGCATTTATCAGGGTTATTGTCTCATGAGCGGATACATATTTGAATGTATTTAGAAAAATAAAC
AAATAGGGGTTCCGCGCACATTTCCCCGAAAAGTGCCACCTGACGTCGACGGATCGGGAGATCTCCCGAT
CCCCTATGGTGCACTCTCAGTACAATCTGCTCTGATGCCGCATAGTTAAGCCAGTATCTGCTCCCTGCTT
GTGTGTTGGAGGTCGCTGAGTAGTGCGCGAGCAAAATTTAAGCTACAACAAGGCAAGGCTTGACCGACAA
TTGCATGAAGAATCTGCTTAGGGTTAGGCGTTTTGCGCTGCTTCGCGATGTACGGGCCAGATATACGCGT
TGACATTGATTATTGACTAGTTATTAATAGTAATCAATTACGGGGTCATTAGTTCATAGCCCATATATGG
AGTTCCGCGTTACATAACTTACGGTAAATGGCCCGCCTGGCTGACCGCCCAACGACCCCCGCCCATTGAC
GTCAATAATGACGTATGTTCCCATAGTAACGCCAATAGGGACTTTCCATTGACGTCAATGGGTGGAGTAT
TTACGGTAAACTGCCCACTTGGCAGTACATCAAGTGTATCATATGCCAAGTACGCCCCCTATTGACGTCA
ATGACGGTAAATGGCCCGCCTGGCATTATGCCCAGTACATGACCTTATGGGACTTTCCTACTTGGCAGTA
CATCTACGTATTAGTCATCGCTATTACCATGGTGATGCGGTTTTGGCAGTACATCAATGGGCGTGGATAG
CGGTTTGACTCACGGGGATTTCCAAGTCTCCACCCCATTGACGTCAATGGGAGTTTGTTTTGGCACCAAA
ATCAACGGGACTTTCCAAAATGTCGTAACAACTCCGCCCCATTGACGCAAATGGGCGGTAGGCGTGTACG
GTGGGAGGTCTATATAAGCAGCGCGTTTTGCCTGTACTGGGTCTCTCTGGTTAGACCAGATCTGAGCCTG
GGAGCTCTCTGGCTAACTAGGGAACCCACTGCTTAAGCCTCAATAAAGCTTGCCTTGAGTGCTTCAAGTA
GTGTGTGCCCGTCTGTTGTGTGACTCTGGTAACTAGAGATCCCTCAGACCCTTTTAGTCAGTGTGGAAAA
TCTCTAGCAGTGGCGCCCGAACAGGGACTTGAAAGCGAAAGGGAAACCAGAGGAGCTCTCTCGACGCAGG
ACTCGGCTTGCTGAAGCGCGCACGGCAAGAGGCGAGGGGCGGCGACTGGTGAGTACGCCAAAAATTTTGA
CTAGCGGAGGCTAGAAGGAGAGAGATGGGTGCGAGAGCGTCAGTATTAAGCGGGGGAGAATTAGATCGCG
ATGGGAAAAAATTCGGTTAAGGCCAGGGGGAAAGAAAAAATATAAATTAAAACATATAGTATGGGCAAGC
AGGGAGCTAGAACGATTCGCAGTTAATCCTGGCCTGTTAGAAACATCAGAAGGCTGTAGACAAATACTGG
GACAGCTACAACCATCCCTTCAGACAGGATCAGAAGAACTTAGATCATTATATAATACAGTAGCAACCCT
CTATTGTGTGCATCAAAGGATAGAGATAAAAGACACCAAGGAAGCTTTAGACAAGATAGAGGAAGAGCAA
AACAAAAGTAAGACCACCGCACAGCAAGCGGCCGCTGATCTTCAGACCTGGAGGAGGAGATATGAGGGAC
AATTGGAGAAGTGAATTATATAAATATAAAGTAGTAAAAATTGAACCATTAGGAGTAGCACCCACCAAGG
CAAAGAGAAGAGTGGTGCAGAGAGAAAAAAGAGCAGTGGGAATAGGAGCTTTGTTCCTTGGGTTCTTGGG
AGCAGCAGGAAGCACTATGGGCGCAGCGTCAATGACGCTGACGGTACAGGCCAGACAATTATTGTCTGGT
ATAGTGCAGCAGCAGAACAATTTGCTGAGGGCTATTGAGGCGCAACAGCATCTGTTGCAACTCACAGTCT
GGGGCATCAAGCAGCTCCAGGCAAGAATCCTGGCTGTGGAAAGATACCTAAAGGATCAACAGCTCCTGGG
GATTTGGGGTTGCTCTGGAAAACTCATTTGCACCACTGCTGTGCCTTGGAATGCTAGTTGGAGTAATAAA
TCTCTGGAACAGATTTGGAATCACACGACCTGGATGGAGTGGGACAGAGAAATTAACAATTACACAAGCT
TAATACACTCCTTAATTGAAGAATCGCAAAACCAGCAAGAAAAGAATGAACAAGAATTATTGGAATTAGA
TAAATGGGCAAGTTTGTGGAATTGGTTTAACATAACAAATTGGCTGTGGTATATAAAATTATTCATAATG
ATAGTAGGAGGCTTGGTAGGTTTAAGAATAGTTTTTGCTGTACTTTCTATAGTGAATAGAGTTAGGCAGG
GATATTCACCATTATCGTTTCAGACCCACCTCCCAACCCCGAGGGGACCCGACAGGCCCGAAGGAATAGA
AGAAGAAGGTGGAGAGAGAGACAGAGACAGATCCATTCGATTAGTGAACGGATCGGCACTGCGTGCGCCA
ATTCTGCAGACAAATGGCAGTATTCATCCACAATTTTAAAAGAAAAGGGGGGATTGGGGGGTACAGTGCA
GGGGAAAGAATAGTAGACATAATAGCAACAGACATACAAACTAAAGAATTACAAAAACAAATTACAAAAA
TTCAAAATTTTCGGGTTTATTACAGGGACAGCAGAGATCCAGTTTGGTTAATTCTAGACAGTTATCAACA
AGTTTGTACAAAAAAGCAGGCTTTAAAGGAACCAATTCAGTCGACTGGATCCCGAGTTTACTCCCTATCA
GTGATAGAGAACGTATGTCGAGTTTACTCCCTATCAGTGATAGAGAACGATGTCGAGTTTACTCCCTATC
AGTGATAGAGAACGTATGTCGAGTTTACTCCCTATCAGTGATAGAGAACGTATGTCGAGTTTACTCCCTA
TCAGTGATAGAGAACGTATGTCGAGTTTATCCCTATCAGTGATAGAGAACGTATGTCGAGTTTACTCCCT
ATCAGTGATAGAGAACGTATGTCGAGGTAGGCGTGTACGGTGGGAGGCCTATATAAGCAGAGCTCGTTTA
GTGAACCGTCAGATCGCCACTAGTGCCACCATGTCCAAAAAAATCAGTGGCGGTTCTGTGGTAGAGATGC
AAGGAGATGAAATGACACGAATCATTTGGGAATTGATTAAAGAGAAACTCATTTTTCCCTACGTGGAATT
GGATCTACATAGCTATGATTTAGGCATAGAGAATCGTGATGCCACCAACGACCAAGTCACCAAGGATGCT
GCAGAAGCTATAAAGAAGCATAATGTTGGCGTCAAATGTGCCACTATCACTCCTGATGAGAAGAGGGTTG
AGGAGTTCAAGTTGAAACAAATGTGGAAATCACCAAATGGCACCATACGAAATATTCTGGGTGGCACGGT
CTTCAGAGAAGCCATTATCTGCAAAAATATCCCCCGGCTTGTGAGTGGATGGGTAAAACCTATCATCATA
GGTCATCATGCTTATGGGGATCAATACAGAGCAACTGATTTTGTTGTTCCTGGGCCTGGAAAAGTAGAGA
TAACCTACACACCAAGTGACGGAACCCAAAAGGTGACATACCTGGTACATAACTTTGAAGAAGGTGGTGG
TGTTGCCATGGGGATGTATAATCAAGATAAGTCAATTGAAGATTTTGCACACAGTTCCTTCCAAATGGCT
CTGTCTAAGGGTTGGCCTTTGTATCTGAGCACCAAAAACACTATTCTGAAGAAATATGATGGGCGTTTTA
AAGACATCTTTCAGGAGATATATGACAAGCAGTACAAGTCCCAGTTTGAAGCTCAAAAGATCTGGTATGA
GCATAGGCTCATCGACGACATGGTGGCCCAAGCTATGAAATCAGAGGGAGGCTTCATCTGGGCCTGTAAA
AACTATGATGGTGACGTGCAGTCGGACTCTGTGGCCCAAGGGTATGGCTCTCTCGGCATGATGACCAGCG
TGCTGGTTTGTCCAGATGGCAAGACAGTAGAAGCAGAGGCTGCCCACGGGACTGTAACCCGTCACTACCG
CATGTACCAGAAAGGACAGGAGACGTCCACCAATCCCATTGCTTCCATTTTTGCCTGGACCAGAGGGTTA
GCCCACAGAGCAAAGCTTGATAACAATAAAGAGCTTGCCTTCTTTGCAAATGCTTTGGAAGAAGTCTCTA
TTGAGACAATTGAGGCTGGCTTCATGACCAAGGACTTGGCTGCTTGCATTAAAGGTTTACCCAATGTGCA
ACGTTCTGACTACTTGAATACATTTGAGTTCATGGATAAACTTGGAGAAAACTTGAAGATCAAACTAGCT
CAGGCCAAACTTTATTCTAGAGGATCCCGGGCTGACTACAAAGACCATGACGGTGATTATAAAGATCATG
ACATCGACTACAAGGATGACGATGACAAGTAGTGACTCGAGATATCTAGACCCAGCTTTCTTGTACAAAG
TGGTTGATAACATCTCGAGCCATAAAGATGGTTAATTAACCCACCCAAGATCTGGCCTCCGCGCCGGGTT
TTGGCGCCTCCCGCGGGCGCCCCCCTCCTCACGGCGAGCGCTGCCACGTCAGACGAAGGGCGCAGCGAGC
GTCCTGATCCTTCCGCCCGGACGCTCAGGACAGCGGCCCGCTGCTCATAAGACTCGGCCTTAGAACCCCA
GTATCAGCAGAAGGACATTTTAGGACGGGACTTGGGTGACTCTAGGGCACTGGTTTTCTTTCCAGAGAGC
GGAACAGGCGAGGAAAAGTAGTCCCTTCTCGGCGATTCTGCGGAGGGATCTCCGTGGGGCGGTGAACGCC
GATGATTATATAAGGACGCGCCGGGTGTGGCACAGCTAGTTCCGTCGCAGCCGGGATTTGGGTCGCGGTT
CTTGTTTGTGGATCGCTGTGATCGTCACTTGGTGAGTAGCGGGCTGCTGGGCTGGCCGGGGCTTTCGTGG
CCGCCGGGCCGCTCGGTGGGACGGAAGCGTGTGGAGAGACCGCCAAGGGCTGTAGTCTGGGTCCGCGAGC
AAGGTTGCCCTGAACTGGGGGTTGGGGGGAGCGCAGCAAAATGGCGGCTGTTCCCGAGTCTTGAATGGAA
GACGCTTGTGAGGCGGGCTGTGAGGTCGTTGAAACAAGGTGGGGGGCATGGTGGGCGGCAAGAACCCAAG
GTCTTGAGGCCTTCGCTAATGCGGGAAAGCTCTTATTCGGGTGAGATGGGCTGGGGCACCATCTGGGGAC
CCTGACGTGAAGTTTGTCACTGACTGGAGAACTCGGTTTGTCGTCTGTTGCGGGGGCGGCAGTTATGGCG
GTGCCGTTGGGCAGTGCACCCGTACCTTTGGGAGCGCGCGCCCTCGTCGTGTCGTGACGTCACCCGTTCT
GTTGGCTTATAATGCAGGGTGGGGCCACCTGCCGGTAGGTGTGCGGTAGGCTTTTCTCCGTCGCAGGACG
CAGGGTTCGGGCCTAGGGTAGGCTCTCCTGAATCGACAGGCGCCGGACCTCTGGTGAGGGGAGGGATAAG
TGAGGCGTCAGTTTCTTTGGTCGGTTTTATGTACCTATCTTCTTAAGTAGCTGAAGCTCCGGTTTTGAAC
TATGCGCTCGGGGTTGGCGAGTGTGTTTTGTGAAGTTTTTTAGGCACCTTTTGAAATGTAATCATTTGGG
TCAATATGTAATTTTCAGTGTTAGACTAGTAAATTGTCCGCTAAATTCTGGCCGTTTTTGGCTTTTTTGT
TAGACGAAGCTTGGTACCGAGCTCGGATCTCCACCCCGTACCGGTCCTGCAGGATTTAAATGGCGCGCCG
CTAGCGCTACCGGACTCAGATCTCGAGCTCAAGCTTCGAATTCTGCAGTCGAATTCACCATGTCTAGACT
GGACAAGAGCAAAGTCATAAACGGAGCTCTGGAATTACTCAATGGTGTCGGTATCGAAGGCCTGACGACA
AGGAAACTCGCTCAAAAGCTGGGAGTTGAGCAGCCTACCCTGTACTGGCACGTGAAGAACAAGCGGGCCC
TGCTCGATGCCCTGCCAATCGAGATGCTGGACAGGCATCATACCCACTTCTGCCCCCTGGAAGGCGAGTC
ATGGCAAGACTTTCTGCGGAACAACGCCAAGTCATACCGCTGTGCTCTCCTCTCACATCGCGACGGGGCT
AAAGTGCATCTCGGCACCCGCCCAACAGAGAAACAGTACGAAACCCTGGAAAATCAGCTCGCGTTCCTGT
GTCAGCAAGGCTTCTCCCTGGAGAACGCACTGTACGCTCTGTCCGCCGTGGGCCACTTTACACTGGGCTG
CGTATTGGAGGAACAGGAGCATCAAGTAGCAAAAGAGGAAAGAGAGACACCTACCACCGATTCTATGCCC
CCACTTCTGAGACAAGCAATTGAGCTGTTCGACCGGCAGGGAGCCGAACCTGCCTTCCTTTTCGGCCTGG
AACTAATCATATGTGGCCTGGAGAAACAGCTAAAGTGCGAAAGCGGCGGGCCGACCGACGCCCTTGACGA
TTTTGACTTAGACATGCTCCCAGCCGATGCCCTTGACGACTTTGACCTTGATATGCTGCCTGCTGACGCT
CTTGACGATTTTGACCTTGACATGCTCCCCGGGTAACTAAGTAAGGATCCGCGGCCGCACTAGAGGAATT
CCGCCCCTCTCCCCCCCCCCCCCCTAACGTTACTGGCCGAAGCCGCTTGGAATAAGGCCGGTGTGCGTTT
GTCTATATGTTATTTTCCACCATATTGCCGTCTTTTGGCAATGTGAGGGCCCGGAAACCTGGCCCTGTCT
TCTTGACGAGCATTCCTAGGGGTCTTTCCCCTCTCGCCAAAGGAATGCAAGGTCTGTTGAATGTCGTGAA
GGAAGCAGTTCCTCTGGAAGCTTCTTGAAGACAAACAACGTCTGTAGCGACCCTTTGCAGGCAGCGGAAC
CCCCCACCTGGCGACAGGTGCCTCTGCGGCCAAAAGCCACGTGTATAAGATACACCTGCAAAGGCGGCAC
AACCCCAGTGCCACGTTGTGAGTTGGATAGTTGTGGAAAGAGTCAAATGGCTCTCCTCAAGCGTATTCAA
CAAGGGGCTGAAGGATGCCCAGAAGGTACCCCATTGTATGGGATCTGATCTGGGGCCTCGGTGCACATGC
TTTACATGTGTTTAGTCGAGGTTAAAAAAACGTCTAGGCCCCCCGAACCACGGGGACGTGGTTTTCCTTT
GAAAAACACGATGATAAGCTTACCGGTACGCGTGATAGCTTGCCACAACCCGTACCAAAGATGGATAGAT
CCGGAAAGCCTGAACTCACCGCGACGTCTGTCGAGAAGTTTCTGATCGAAAAGTTCGACAGCGTCTCCGA
CCTGATGCAGCTCTCGGAGGGCGAAGAATCTCGTGCTTTCAGCTTCGATGTAGGAGGGCGTGGATATGTC
CTGCGGGTAAATAGCTGCGCCGATGGTTTCTACAAAGATCGTTATGTTTATCGGCACTTTGCATCGGCCG
CGCTCCCGATTCCGGAAGTGCTTGACATTGGGGAATTCAGCGAGAGCCTGACCTATTGCATCTCCCGCCG
TGCACAGGGTGTCACGTTGCAAGACCTGCCTGAAACCGAACTGCCCGCTGTTCTGCAGCCGGTCGCGGAG
GCCATGGATGCGATCGCTGCGGCCGATCTTAGCCAGACGAGCGGGTTCGGCCCATTCGGACCGCAAGGAA
TCGGTCAATACACTACATGGCGTGATTTCATATGCGCGATTGCTGATCCCCATGTGTATCACTGGCAAAC
TGTGATGGACGACACCGTCAGTGCGTCCGTCGCGCAGGCTCTCGATGAGCTGATGCTTTGGGCCGAGGAC
TGCCCCGAAGTCCGGCACCTCGTGCACGCGGATTTCGGCTCCAACAATGTCCTGACGGACAATGGCCGCA
TAACAGCGGTCATTGACTGGAGCGAGGCGATGTTCGGGGATTCCCAATACGAGGTCGCCAACATCTTCTT
CTGGAGGCCGTGGTTGGCTTGTATGGAGCAGCAGACGCGCTACTTCGAGCGGAGGCATCCGGAGCTTGCA
GGATCGCCGCGGCTCCGGGCGTATATGCTCCGCATTGGTCTTGACCAACTCTATCAGAGCTTGGTTGACG
GCAATTTCGATGATGCAGCTTGGGCGCAGGGTCGATGCGACGCAATCGTCCGATCCGGAGCCGGGACTGT
CGGGCGTACACAAATCGCCCGCAGAAGCGCGGCCGTCTGGACCGATGGCTGTGTAGAAGTACTCGCCGAT
AGTGGAAACCGACGCCCCAGCACTCGTCCGAGGGCAAAGGAATAGAGTAGATGCCGACCGAACAAGAGCT
GATTTCGAGAACGCCTCAGCCAGCAACTCGCGCGAGCCTAGCAAGGCAAATGCGAGAGAACGGCCTTACG
CTTGGTGGCACAGTTCTCGTCCACAGTTCGCTAAGCTCGCTCGGCTGGGTCGCGGGAGGGCCGGTCGCAG
TGATTCAGGCCCTTCTGGATTGTGTTGGTCCCCAGGGCACGATTGTCATGCCCACGCACTCGGGTGATCT
GACTGATCCCGCAGATTGGAGATCGCCGCCCGTGCCTGCCGATTGGGTGCAGATCTCTAGATCTGTACAA
GTAAAGCGGCCGCGACTCTAGATCATAATCAGCCATACCACATTTGTAGAGGTTTTACTTGCTTTAAAAA
ACCTCCCACACCTCCCCCTGAACCTGAAACATAAAATGAATGCAATTGTTGTTGTTTAGTCCCTCCCAAT
TCGATATCAAGCTTATCGATAATCAACCTCTGGATTACAAAATTTGTGAAAGATTGACTGGTATTCTTAA
CTATGTTGCTCCTTTTACGCTATGTGGATACGCTGCTTTAATGCCTTTGTATCATGCTATTGCTTCCCGT
ATGGCTTTCATTTTCTCCTCCTTGTATAAATCCTGGTTGCTGTCTCTTTATGAGGAGTTGTGGCCCGTTG
TCAGGCAACGTGGCGTGGTGTGCACTGTGTTTGCTGACGCAACCCCCACTGGTTGGGGCATTGCCACCAC
CTGTCAGCTCCTTTCCGGGACTTTCGCTTTCCCCCTCCCTATTGCCACGGCGGAACTCATCGCCGCCTGC
CTTGCCCGCTGCTGGACAGGGGCTCGGCTGTTGGGCACTGACAATTCCGTGGTGTTGTCGGGGAAATCAT
CGTCCTTTCCTTGGCTGCTCGCCTGTGTTGCCACCTGGATTCTGCGCGGGACGTCCTTCTGCTACGTCCC
TTCGGCCCTCAATCCAGCGGACCTTCCTTCCCGCGGCCTGCTGCCGGCTCTGCGGCCTCTTCCGCGTCTT
CGCCTTCGCCCTCAGACGAGTCGGATCTCCCTTTGGGCCGCCTCCCCGCATCGATACCGTCGACCTCGAT
CGAGACCTAGAAAAACATGGAGCAATCACAAGTAGCAATACAGCAGCTACCAATGCTGATTGTGCCTGGC
TAGAAGCACAAGAGGAGGAGGAGGTGGGTTTTCCAGTCACACCTCAGGTACCTTTAAGACCAATGACTTA
CAAGGCAGCTGTAGATCTTAGCCACTTTTTAAAAGAAAAGGGGGGACTGGAAGGGCTAATTCACTCCCAA
CGAAGACAAGATATCCTTGATCTGTGGATCTACCACACACAAGGCTACTTCCCTGATTGGCAGAACTACA
CACCAGGGCCAGGGATCAGATATCCACTGACCTTTGGATGGTGCTACAAGCTAGTACCAGTTGAGCAAGA
GAAGGTAGAAGAAGCCAATGAAGGAGAGAACACCCGCTTGTTACACCCTGTGAGCCTGCATGGGATGGAT
GACCCGGAGAGAGAAGTATTAGAGTGGAGGTTTGACAGCCGCCTAGCATTTCATCACATGGCCCGAGAGC
TGCATCCGGACTGTACTGGGTCTCTCTGGTTAGACCAGATCTGAGCCTGGGAGCTCTCTGGCTAACTAGG
GAACCCACTGCTTAAGCCTCAATAAAGCTTGCCTTGAGTGCTTCAAGTAGTGTGTGCCCGTCTGTTGTGT
GACTCTGGTAACTAGAGATCCCTCAGACCCTTTTAGTCAGTGTGGAAAATCTCTAGCAGGGCCCGTTTAA
ACCCGCTGATCAGCCTCGACTGTGCCTTCTAGTTGCCAGCCATCTGTTGTTTGCCCCTCCCCCGTGCCTT
CCTTGACCCTGGAAGGTGCCACTCCCACTGTCCTTTCCTAATAAAATGAGGAAATTGCATCGCATTGTCT
GAGTAGGTGTCATTCTATTCTGGGGGGTGGGGTGGGGCAGGACAGCAAGGGGGAGGATTGGGAAGACAAT
AGCAGGCATGCTGGGGATGCGGTGGGCTCTATGGCTTCTGAGGCGGAAAGAACCAGCTGGGGCTCTAGGG
GGTATCCCC
[124 nt withheld, positions 12190-12313]
C
[91 nt withheld, positions 12315-12405]
A
[49 nt withheld, positions 12407-12455]
CCTTTGACGTTGGAGTCCACGTTCTTT
[37 nt withheld, positions 12483-12519]
ACCCTATCTCGGTCTATTCTTTTGATTTATAAGGGATTTTGCCGATTTCGGCCTATTGGTTAAAAAATGA
GCTGATTTAACAAAAATTTAACGCGAATTAATTCTGTGGAATGTGTGTCAGTTAGGGTGTGGAAAGTCCC
CAGGCTCCCCAGCAGGCAGAAGTATGCAAAGCATGCATCTCAATTAGTCAGCAACCAGGTGTGGAAAGTC
CCCAGGCTCCCCAGCAGGCAGAAGTATGCAAAGCATGCATCTCAATTAGTCAGCAACCATAGTCCCGCCC
CTAACTCCGCCCATCCCGCCCCTAACTCCGCCCAGTTCCGCCCATTCTCCGCCCCATGGCTGACTAATTT
TTTTTATTTATGCAGAGGCCGAGGCCGCCTCTGCCTCTGAGCTATTCCAGAAGTAGTGAGGAGGCTTTTT
TGGAGGCCTAGGCTTTTGCAAAAAGCTCCCGGGAGCTTGTATATCCATTTTCGGATCTGATCAGCACGTG
TTGACAATTAATCATCGGCATAGTATATCGGCATAGTATAATACGACAAGGTGAGGAACTAAACCATGGC
CAAGTTGACCAGTGCCGTTCCGGTGCTCACCGCGCGCGACGTCGCCGGAGCGGTCGAGTTCTGGACCGAC
CGGCTCGGGTTCTCCCGGGACTTCGTGGAGGACGACTTCGCCGGTGTGGTCCGGGACGACGTGACCCTGT
TCATCAGCGCGGTCCAGGACCAGGTGGTGCCGGACAACACCCTGGCCTGGGTGTGGGTGCGCGGCCTGGA
CGAGCTGTACGCCGAGTGGTCGGAGGTCGTGTCCACGAACTTCCGGGACGCCTCCGGGCCGGCCATGACC
GAGATCGGCGAGCAGCCGTGGGGGCGGGAGTTCGCCCTGCGCGACCCGGCCGGCAACTGCGTGCACTTCG
TGGCCGAGGAGCAGGACTGACACGTGCTACGAGATTTCGATTCCACCGCCGCCTTCTATGAAAGGTTGGG
CTTCGGAATCGTTTTCCGGGACGCCGGCTGGATGATCCTCCAGCGCGGGGATCTCATGCTGGAGTTCTTC
GCCCACCCCAACTTGTTTATTGCAGCTTATAATGGTTACAAATAAAGCAATAGCATCACAAATTTCACAA
ATAAAGCATTTTTTTCACTGCATTCTAGTTGTGGTTTGTCCAAACTCATCAATGTATCTTATCATGTCTG
TATACCGTCGACCTCTAGCTAGAGCTTGGCGTAATCATGGTCATAGCTGTTTCCTGTGTGAAATTGTTAT
CCGCTCACAATTCCACACAACATACGAGCCGGAAGCATAAAGTGTAAAGCCTGGGGTGCCTAATGAGTGA
GCTAACTCACATTAATTGCGTTGCGCTCACTGCCCGCTTTCCAGTCGGGAAACCTGTCGTGCCAGCTGCA
TTAATGAATCGGCCAACGCGCGGGGAGAGGCGGTTTGCGTATTGGGCGCT
