>Addgene plasmid #66803 | pSLIK-IDH1-R132H-FLAG | addgene partial sequence | sequence record 116466 | hUBCpro-R 5'-CTAAGGCCGAGTCTTATGAGCAG-3'
ACAGGACGCTCGCTGCGCCCTTCGTCTGACGTGGCAGCGCTCGCCGTGAGGAGGGGGGCGCCCGCGGGAG
GCGCCAAAACCCGGCGCGGAGGCCAGATCTTGGGTGGGTTAATTAACCATCTTTATGGCTCGAGATGTTA
TCAACCACTTTGTACAAGAAAGCTGGGTCTAGATATCTCGAGTCACTACTTGTCATCGTCATCCTTGTAG
TCGATGTCATGATCTTTATAATCACCGTCATGGTCTTTGTAGTCAGCCCGGGATCCTCTAGAATAAAGTT
TGGCCTGAGCTAGTTTGATCTTCAAGTTTTCTCCAAGTTTATCCATGAACTCAAATGTATTCAAGTAGTC
AGAACGTTGCACATTGGGTAAACCTTTAATGCAAGCAGCCAAGTCCTTGGTCATGAAGCCAGCCTCAATT
GTCTCAATAGAGACTTCTTCCAAAGCATTTGCAAAGAAGGCAAGCTCTTTATTGTTATCAAGCTTTGCTC
TGTGGGCTAACCCTCTGGTCCAGGCAAAAATGGAAGCAATGGGATTGGTGGACGTCTCCTGTCCTTTCTG
GTACATGCGGTAGTGACGGGTTACAGTCCCGTGGGCAGCCTCTGCTTCTACTGTCTTGCCATCTGGACAA
ACCAGCACGCTGGTCATCATG
