>Addgene plasmid #66803 | pSLIK-IDH1-R132H-FLAG | addgene partial sequence | sequence record 117877 | FUGW-Fwd 5'-ATTACAGGGACAGCAGAGATCC-3'
GCAGGCTTTAAAGGAACCAATTCAGTCGACTGGATCCCGAGTTTACTCCCTATCAGTGATAGAGAACGTA
TGTCGAGTTTACTCCCTATCAGTGATAGAGAACGATGTCGAGTTTACTCCCTATCAGTGATAGAGAACGT
ATGTCGAGTTTACTCCCTATCAGTGATAGAGAACGTATGTCGAGTTTACTCCCTATCAGTGATAGAGAAC
GTATGTCGAGTTTATCCCTATCAGTGATAGAGAACGTATGTCGAGTTTACTCCCTATCAGTGATAGAGAA
CGTATGTCGAGGTAGGCGTGTACGGTGGGAGGCCTATATAAGCAGAGCTCGTTTAGTGAACCGTCAGATC
GCCACTAGTGCCACCATGTCCAAAAAAATCAGTGGCGGTTCTGTGGTAGAGATGCAAGGAGATGAAATGA
CACGAATCATTTGGGAATTGATT
